>Addgene plasmid #65303 | Str-Ii_SBP-EGFP-Golgin84 | addgene full sequence | sequence record 385985 | Addgene NGS Result
GACATTGATTATTGACTAGTTATTAATAGTAATCAATTACGGGGTCATTAGTTCATAGCCCATATATGGA
GTTCCGCGTTACATAACTTACGGTAAATGGCCCGCCTGGCTGACCGCCCAACGACCCCCGCCCATTGACG
TCAATAATGACGTATGTTCCCATAGTAACGCCAATAGGGACTTTCCATTGACGTCAATGGGTGGAGTATT
TACGGTAAACTGCCCACTTGGCAGTACATCAAGTGTATCATATGCCAAGTACGCCCCCTATTGACGTCAA
TGACGGTAAATGGCCCGCCTGGCATTATGCCCAGTACATGACCTTATGGGACTTTCCTACTTGGCAGTAC
ATCTACGTATTAGTCATCGCTATTACCATGGTGATGCGGTTTTGGCAGTACATCAATGGGCGTGGATAGC
GGTTTGACTCACGGGGATTTCCAAGTCTCCACCCCATTGACGTCAATGGGAGTTTGTTTTGGCACCAAAA
TCAACGGGACTTTCCAAAATGTCGTAACAACTCCGCCCCATTGACGCAAATGGGCGGTAGGCGTGTACGG
TGGGAGGTCTATATAAGCAGAGCTCTCTGGCTAACTAGAGAACCCACTGCTTACTGGCTTATCGAAATTA
ATACGACTCACTATAGGGAGACCCAAGCTTGGTACCGAGCTCGGATCGATATCATGCACCGGAGGAGATC
ACGCTCTTGTAGGGAGGACCAGAAACCTGTCACCGGTGACCCTAGCAAAGACTCAAAAGCTCAGGTGTCC
GCTGCCGAGGCTGGCATTACTGGAACATGGTACAATCAGCTCGGGAGCACCTTTATTGTGACTGCTGGAG
CCGATGGAGCCCTCACCGGAACATACGAATCTGCTGTGGGAAACGCCGAATCACGGTACGTCCTCACTGG
CCGATACGATAGTGCCCCTGCCACCGACGGATCTGGGACTGCCCTGGGATGGACTGTCGCTTGGAAAAAC
AACTACCGGAATGCTCATTCTGCCACAACATGGAGTGGACAGTACGTGGGAGGCGCTGAGGCTAGAATCA
ATACACAGTGGCTGCTCACATCTGGCACAACCGAGGCAAATGCTTGGAAATCCACCCTGGTGGGACATGA
CACATTCACCAAAGTGAAACCCTCCGCCGCTTCAATCGATGCCGCCAAAAAAGCCGGAGTCAACAACGGC
AATCCTCTGGATGCCGTCCAGCAGGTCGACTATCCGTACGACGTACCAGACTACGCAGTCGGACCGATGG
ACGATCAGAGGGACCTCATTAGCAACAACGAACAGCTGCCTATGCTGGGACGGCGACCTGGAGCCCCTGA
ATCCAAATGCTCTAGGGGAGCACTGTACACTGGCTTCTCCATTCTCGTGACACTGCTGCTGGCCGGGCAG
GCTACTACTGCTTACTTCCTGTACCAGCAGCAGGGGCGGCTGGACAAACTCACTGTGACATCTCAGAACC
TCCAGCTGGAAAATCTGAGGATGAAACTGCCCAAACCCCCTAAACCCGTGTCCAAAATGAGGATGGCCAC
ACCTCTGCTCATGCAGGCACTGCCAATGGGAGCCCTGCCCCAGGGGCCCATGCAGAATGCCACCAAGTAT
GGCAACATGACAGAGGACCATGTGATGCACCTGCTCCAGAATGCTGACCCCCTGAAGGTGTACCCGCCAC
TGAAGGGGAGCTTCCCGGAGAACCTGAGACACCTTAAGAACACCATGGAGACCATAGACTGGAAGGTCTT
TGAGAGCTGGATGCACCATTGGCTCCTGTTTGAAATGAGCAGGCACTCCTTGGAGCAAAAGCCCACTGAC
GCTCCACCGAAAGAGTCACTGGAACTGGAGGACCCGTCTTCTGGGCTGGGTGTGACCAAGCAGGATCTGG
GCCCAGTCCCCATGTGAGGATCCGCGGCCGCATAGATAACTGATCCAGTGTGCTGGAATTAATTCGCTGT
CTGCGAGGGCCAGCTGTTGGGGTGAGTACTCCCTCTCAAAAGCGGGCATGACTTCTGCGCTAAGATTGTC
AGTTTCCAAAAACGAGGAGGATTTGATATTCACCTGGCCCGCGGTGATGCCTTTGAGGGTGGCCGCGTCC
ATCTGGTCAGAAAAGACAATCTTTTTGTTGTCAAGCTTGAGGTGTGGCAGGCTTGAGATCTGGCCATACA
CTTGAGTGACAATGACATCCACTTTGCCTTTCTCTCCACAGGTGTCCACTCCCAGGTCCAACTGCAGGTC
GAGCATGCATCTAGGGCGGCCAATTCCGCCCCTCTCCCCCCCCCCCCTCTCCCTCCCCCCCCCCTAACGT
TACTGGCCGAAGCCGCTTGGAATAAGGCCGGTGTGCGTTTGTCTATATGTTATTTTCCACCATATTGCCG
TCTTTTGGCAATGTGAGGGCCCGGAAACCTGGCCCTGTCTTCTTGACGAGCATTCCTAGGGGTCTTTCCC
CTCTCGCCAAAGGAATGCAAGGTCTGTTGAATGTCGTGAAGGAAGCAGTTCCTCTGGAAGCTTCTTGAAG
ACAAACAACGTCTGTAGCGACCCTTTGCAGGCAGCGGAACCCCCCACCTGGCGACAGGTGCCTCTGCGGC
CAAAAGCCACGTGTATAAGATACACCTGCAAAGGCGGCACAACCCCAGTGCCACGTTGTGAGTTGGATAG
TTGTGGAAAGAGTCAAATGGCTCTCCTCAAGCGTATTCAACAAGGGGCTGAAGGATGCCCAGAAGGTACC
CCATTGTATGGGATCTGATCTGGGGCCTCGGTGCACATGCTTTACATGTGTTTAGTCGAGGTTAAAAAAA
CGTCTAGGCCCCCCGAACCACGGGGACGTGGTTTTCCTTTGAAAAACACGATGATAAGCTTGCCACAACC
CGGGAGGCGCGCCAAATTGCGAATTCCATGGACGAGAAGACCACTGGTTGGCGAGGTGGACACGTTGTTG
AAGGACTGGCTGGGGAACTTGAACAACTTCGTGCACGACTGGAGCATCACCCACAAGGTCAACGTGAACC
ACCTGCAGGTGTGAGCAAGGGCGAGGAGCTGTTCACCGGGGTGGTGCCCATCCTGGTCGAGCTGGACGGC
GACGTAAACGGCCACAAGTTCAGCGTGTCCGGCGAGGGCGAGGGCGATGCCACCTACGGCAAGCTGACCC
TGAAGTTCATCTGCACCACCGGCAAGCTGCCCGTGCCCTGGCCCACCCTCGTGACCACCCTGACCTACGG
CGTGCAGTGCTTCAGCCGCTACCCCGACCACATGAAGCAGCACGACTTCTTCAAGTCCGCCATGCCCGAA
GGCTACGTCCAGGAGCGCACCATCTTCTTCAAGGACGACGGCAACTACAAGACCCGCGCCGAGGTGAAGT
TCGAGGGCGACACCCTGGTGAACCGCATCGAGCTGAAGGGCATCGACTTCAAGGAGGACGGCAACATCCT
GGGGCACAAGCTGGAGTACAACTACAACAGCCACAACGTCTATATCATGGCCGACAAGCAGAAGAACGGC
ATCAAGGTGAACTTCAAGATCCGCCACAACATCGAGGACGGCAGCGTGCAGCTCGCCGACCACTACCAGC
AGAACACCCCCATCGGCGACGGCCCCGTGCTGCTGCCCGACAACCACTACCTGAGCACCCAGTCCGCCCT
GAGCAAAGACCCCAACGAGAAGCGCGATCACATGGTCCTGCTGGAGTTCGTGACCGCCGCCGGGATCACT
CTCGGCATGGACGAGCTGTACAAGGGCCGGCCTTCTTGGTTTGTTGATCTTGCTGGAAAGGCAGAAGATC
TTTTAAACCGAGTTGATCAAGGGGCTGCAACAGCTCTCAGTAGGAAAGACAATGCCAGCAACATATATAG
CAAAAATACTGACTATACTGAACTTCACCAGCAAAATACAGATTTGATATATCAGACTGGACCTAAATCT
ACGTATATTTCATCAGCAGGTGATAACATTCGAAATCAAAAAGCCACCATCTTAGCTGGCACTGCAAATG
TGAAAGTAGGATCTCGGACACCAGTAGAGGCCTCTCATCCTGTTGAAAATGCATCTGTTCCTAGGCCTTC
ATCCCATTTTGTGCGAAGAAAAAAGTCAGAACCTGATGATGAGCTGCTGTTTGATTTTCTTAATAGTTCA
CAGAAGGAGCCTACCGGGAGGGTGGAAATCAGAAAGGAAAAAGGCAAGACACCTGTCTTTCAGAGCTCTC
AGACATCAAGTGTCAGTTCTGTGAACCCCAGTGTAACCACCATCAAAACCATTGAAGAAAATTCTTTTGG
GAGCCAAACCCACGAAGCTGCCAGTAACTCAGATTCTAGCCATGAAGGTCAAGAGGAATCTTCAAAGGAA
AATGTGTCATCAAATGCTGCCTGCCCTGACCACACCCCAACACCTAATGATGATGGCAAATCACATGAAC
TGTCTAACCTTCGACTGGAGAATCAGCTGCTGAGGAATGAAGTTCAGTCTTTAAATCAAGAAATGGCCTC
GTTACTCCAAAGATCCAAAGAGACTCAAGAAGAATTAAACAAAGCAAGAGCAAGAGTTGAAAAGTGGAAT
GCTGACCATTCAAAGAGTGATCGAATGACTCGAGGACTCCGAGCCCAAGTAGATGACCTGACTGAAGCTG
TGGCTGCAAAGGATTCCCAGCTGGCTGTACTGAAAGTGAGACTCCAGGAAGCTGACCAGCTACTGAGTAC
TCGCACAGAAGCATTAGAGGCCTTACAGAGTGAAAAATCACGAATAATGCAGGATCAAAGTGAAGGTAAC
AGCCTGCAGAATCAAGCTCTGCAGACTCTTCAGGAGAGACTGCATGAAGCGGATGCCACTCTGAAGAGAG
AGCAGGAGAGCTATAAACAGATGCAGAGCGAGTTTGCTGCACGCCTTAATAAAGTGGAAATGGAACGTCA
GAATTTAGCAGAAGCAATTACACTGGCCGAAAGAAAATACTCAGATGAGAAGAAGAGGGTTGATGAACTG
CAGCAGCAAGTCAAGCTGTATAAGTTGAACTTGGAGTCCTCTAAGCAGGAATTAATTGACTACAAGCAAA
AAGCTACTAGAATACTGCAATCTAAGGAAAAATTGATTAACAGCTTGAAAGAAGGCTCTGGTTTTGAAGG
CCTAGATAGCAGCACTGCCAGTAGCATGGAGCTGGAAGAACTTCGGCATGAGAAAGAGATGCAGAGGGAG
GAAATACAGAAGCTGATGGGCCAGATACATCAGCTCAGATCCGAATTACAGGATATGGAGGCACAGCAAG
TTAATGAAGCAGAATCAGCAAGAGAACAGTTACAGGATCTGCATGACCAAATAGCTGGGCAGAAAGCATC
CAAACAAGAACTAGAGACAGAACTGGAGCGACTGAAGCAGGAGTTCCACTATATAGAAGAAGATCTTTAT
CGAACAAAGAACACATTGCAAAGCAGAATTAAAGATCGAGACGAAGAAATTCAAAAACTCAGGAATCAGC
TTACCAATAAAACTTTAAGCAATAGCAGTCAGTCTGAGTTAGAAAATCGACTCCATCAGCTAACAGAGAC
TCTCATCCAGAAACAGACCATGCTGGAGAGTCTCAGCACAGAAAAGAACTCCCTGGTCTTTCAACTGGAG
CGCCTCGAACAGCAGATGAACTCCGCCTCTGGAAGTAGTAGTAATGGGTCTTCGATTAATATGTCTGGAA
TTGACAATGGTGAAGGCACTCGTCTGCGAAATGTTCCTGTTCTTTTTAATGACACAGAAACTAATCTGGC
AGGAATGTACGGAAAAGTTCGCAAAGCTGCTAGTTCAATTGATCAGTTTAGTATTCGCCTGGGAATTTTT
CTCCGAAGATACCCCATAGCGCGAGTTTTTGTAATTATATATATGGCTTTGCTTCACCTCTGGGTCATGA
TTGTTCTGTTGACTTACACACCAGAAATGCACCACGACCAACCATATGGCAAATGAGGCCTCGAGGGCCA
ATTAATTAACTCTAGATAACTGATCATAATCAGCCATACCACATTTGTAGAGGTTTTACTTGCTTTAAAA
AACCTCCCACACCTCCCCCTGAACCTGAAACATAAAATGAATGCAATTGTTGTTGTTAACTTGTTTATTG
CAGCTTATAATGGTTACAAATAAAGCAATAGCATCACAAATTTCACAAATAAAGCATTTTTTTCACTGCA
TTCTAGTTGTGGTTTGTCCAAACTCATCAATGTATCTTAACGCGTCGAGTGCATTCTAGTTGTGGTTTGT
CCAAACTCATCAATGTATCTTATCATGTCTGTATACCGTCGACCTCTAGCTAGAGCTTGGCGTAATCATG
GTCATAGCTGTTTCCTGTGTGAAATTGTTATCCGCTCACAATTCCACACAACATACGAGCCGGAAGCATA
AAGTGTAAAGCCTGGGGTGCCTAATGAGTGAGCTAACTCACATTAATTGCGTTGCGCTCACTGCCCGCTT
TCCAGTCGGGAAACCTGTCGTGCCAGCTGCATTAATGAATCGGCCAACGCGCGGGGAGAGGCGGTTTGCG
TATTGGGCGCTCTTCCGCTTCCTCGCTCACTGACTCGCTGCGCTCGGTCGTTCGGCTGCGGCGAGCGGTA
TCAGCTCACTCAAAGGCGGTAATACGGTTATCCACAGAATCAGGGGATAACGCAGGAAAGAACATGTGAG
CAAAAGGCCAGCAAAAGGCCAGGAACCGTAAAAAGGCCGCGTTGCTGGCGTTTTTCCATAGGCTCCGCCC
CCCTGACGAGCATCACAAAAATCGACGCTCAAGTCAGAGGTGGCGAAACCCGACAGGACTATAAAGATAC
CAGGCGTTTCCCCCTGGAAGCTCCCTCGTGCGCTCTCCTGTTCCGACCCTGCCGCTTACCGGATACCTGT
CCGCCTTTCTCCCTTCGGGAAGCGTGGCGCTTTCTCATAGCTCACGCTGTAGGTATCTCAGTTCGGTGTA
GGTCGTTCGCTCCAAGCTGGGCTGTGTGCACGAACCCCCCGTTCAGCCCGACCGCTGCGCCTTATCCGGT
AACTATCGTCTTGAGTCCAACCCGGTAAGACACGACTTATCGCCACTGGCAGCAGCCACTGGTAACAGGA
TTAGCAGAGCGAGGTATGTAGGCGGTGCTACAGAGTTCTTGAAGTGGTGGCCTAACTACGGCTACACTAG
AAGAACAGTATTTGGTATCTGCGCTCTGCTGAAGCCAGTTACCTTCGGAAAAAGAGTTGGTAGCTCTTGA
TCCGGCAAACAAACCACCGCTGGTAGCGGTGGTTTTTTTGTTTGCAAGCAGCAGATTACGCGCAGAAAAA
AAGGATCTCAAGAAGATCCTTTGATCTTTTCTACGGGGTCTGACGCTCAGTGGAACGAAAACTCACGTTA
AGGGATTTTGGTCATGAGATTATCAAAAAGGATCTTCACCTAGATCCTTTTAAATTAAAAATGAAGTTTT
AAATCAATCTAAAGTATATATGAGTAAACTTGGTCTGACAGTTACCAATGCTTAATCAGTGAGGCACCTA
TCTCAGCGATCTGTCTATTTCGTTCATCCATAGTTGCCTGACTCCCCGTCGTGTAGATAACTACGATACG
GGAGGGCTTACCATCTGGCCCCAGTGCTGCAATGATACCGCGAGACCCACGCTCACCGGCTCCAGATTTA
TCAGCAATAAACCAGCCAGCCGGAAGGGCCGAGCGCAGAAGTGGTCCTGCAACTTTATCCGCCTCCATCC
AGTCTATTAATTGTTGCCGGGAAGCTAGAGTAAGTAGTTCGCCAGTTAATAGTTTGCGCAACGTTGTTGC
CATTGCTACAGGCATCGTGGTGTCACGCTCGTCGTTTGGTATGGCTTCATTCAGCTCCGGTTCCCAACGA
TCAAGGCGAGTTACATGATCCCCCATGTTGTGCAAAAAAGCGGTTAGCTCCTTCGGTCCTCCGATCGTTG
TCAGAAGTAAGTTGGCCGCAGTGTTATCACTCATGGTTATGGCAGCACTGCATAATTCTCTTACTGTCAT
GCCATCCGTAAGATGCTTTTCTGTGACTGGTGAGTACTCAACCAAGTCATTCTGAGAATAGTGTATGCGG
CGACCGAGTTGCTCTTGCCCGGCGTCAATACGGGATAATACCGCGCCACATAGCAGAACTTTAAAAGTGC
TCATCATTGGAAAACGTTCTTCGGGGCGAAAACTCTCAAGGATCTTACCGCTGTTGAGATCCAGTTCGAT
GTAACCCACTCGTGCACCCAACTGATCTTCAGCATCTTTTACTTTCACCAGCGTTTCTGGGTGAGCAAAA
ACAGGAAGGCAAAATGCCGCAAAAAAGGGAATAAGGGCGACACGGAAATGTTGAATACTCATACTCTTCC
TTTTTCAATATTATTGAAGCATTTATCAGGGTTATTGTCTCATGAGCGGATACATATTTGAATGTATTTA
GAAAAATAAACAAATAGGGGTTCCGCGCACATTTCCCCGAAAAGTGCCACCTGACGTCGACGGATCGGGA
GATCTCCCGATCCCCTATGGTGCACTCTCAGTACAATCTGCTCTGATGCCGCATAGTTAAGCCAGTATCT
GCTCCCTGCTTGTGTGTTGGAGGTCGCTGAGTAGTGCGCGAGCAAAATTTAAGCTACAACAAGGCAAGGC
TTGACCGACAATTGCATGAAGAATCTGCTTAGGGTTAGGCGTTTTGCGCTGCTTCGCGATGTACGGGCCA
GATATACGCGTT
Features (pLannotate 1.2.2; 21 found; start..end, strand, type, name):
      1..380     +  enhancer       CMV enhancer: human cytomegalovirus immediate early enhancer
    381..584     +  promoter       CMV promoter: human cytomegalovirus (CMV) immediate early promoter
    580..613     +  LTR            5' LTR (truncated) (fragment): truncated 5' long terminal repeat (LTR) from HIV-1
    629..647     +  promoter       T7 promoter: promoter for bacteriophage T7 RNA polymerase
    732..1214    +  CDS            SAV_STRAV (fragment): Experimental evidence at protein level: Swiss-Prot protein existence level 1. The biological function of streptavidin is not known. Forms a strong non-covalent specific complex with biotin (one molecule of biotin per subunit of streptavidin). From Streptomyces avidinii.
   1257..1904    +  CDS            CD74 (fragment): HG2A_HUMAN - Also known as DHLAG. Experimental evidence at protein level: Swiss-Prot protein existence level 1. [Isoform p41]: Stabilizes the conformation of mature CTSL by binding to its active site and serving as a chaperone to help maintain a pool of mature enzyme in endocytic compartments and extracellular space of antigen-presenting cells (APCs). Has antiviral activity by stymieing the endosomal entry of Ebola virus and coronaviruses, including SARS-CoV-2 (PubMed:32855215). Disrupts cathepsin-mediated Ebola virus glycoprotein processing, which prevents viral fusion and entry. This antivir
   1982..2211    +  intron         chimeric intron: chimera between introns from adenovirus and immunoglobulin heavy chain genes
   2395..2857    +  misc_feature   IRES: internal ribosome entry site (IRES) of the encephalomyocarditis virus (EMCV)
   3021..3734    +  CDS            EGFP: EGFP is a basic (constitutively fluorescent) green fluorescent protein published in 1996, derived from Aequorea victoria. It is reported to be a rapidly-maturing weak dimer with moderate acid sensitivity.
   3744..5933    +  CDS            GOLGA5: GOGA5_HUMAN - Also known as RETII, RFG5. Experimental evidence at protein level: Swiss-Prot protein existence level 1. Involved in maintaining Golgi structure. Stimulates the formation of Golgi stacks and ribbons. Involved in intra-Golgi retrograde transport. From Homo sapiens (Human).
   5971..6055    +  CDS            large T antigen (fragment): large T antigen from SV40 (simian virus 40)
   6078..6199    +  polyA_signal   SV40 poly(A) signal: SV40 polyadenylation signal
   6210..6261    +  polyA_signal   SV40 poly(A) signal (fragment): SV40 polyadenylation signal
   6325..6341    -  protein_bind   lac operator: The lac repressor binds to the lac operator to inhibit transcription in E. coli. This inhibition can be relieved by adding lactose or isopropyl-β-D-thiogalactopyranoside (IPTG). lac repressor encoded by lacI
   6349..6379    -  promoter       lac promoter: promoter for the E. coli lac operon
   6394..6415    -  protein_bind   CAP binding site: CAP binding activates transcription in the presence of cAMP. E. coli catabolite activator protein
   6428..6520    -  CDS            lacI (fragment): lac repressor; lacI; The lac repressor binds to the lac operator to inhibit transcription in E. coli. This inhibition can be relieved by adding lactose or isopropyl-β-D-thiogalactopyranoside (IPTG).
   6703..7291    -  rep_origin     ori: high-copy-number ColE1/pMB1/pBR322/pUC origin of replication
   7462..8322    -  CDS            AmpR: β-lactamase; bla; confers resistance to ampicillin, carbenicillin, and related antibiotics
   8323..8427    -  promoter       AmpR promoter: bla
   8486..8538    -  misc_feature   bom (fragment): basis of mobility region from pBR322
