[The description below was written by a language model from this plasmid's Addgene catalogue record and pLannotate feature annotations shown in this document.]
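Description:
Str-Ii_SBP-EGFP-Golgin84 is a bicistronic mammalian expression plasmid built on the pIRESneo3 backbone and designed for the RUSH (retention using selective hooks) system, which synchronizes the transport of a chosen protein out of the endoplasmic reticulum. It is propagated in E. coli as a high-copy plasmid through a ColE1/pUC-type origin and selected with ampicillin via the β-lactamase gene. The feature table shows no neomycin resistance gene. The position downstream of the IRES, which normally holds that marker in this backbone, is occupied by the reporter fusion, so no mammalian selection marker is evident from the record.

A single CMV enhancer/promoter drives one transcript carrying two open reading frames. The first encodes the "hook", a streptavidin core fragment fused to a fragment of human CD74, the invariant chain (Ii), which in the RUSH design serves as an ER-resident anchor. A chimeric intron and an EMCV IRES follow, allowing cap-independent translation of the second cistron, the "reporter". This is human Golgin-84 (GOLGA5), a Golgi protein involved in Golgi structure and intra-Golgi retrograde transport, tagged at its N terminus with streptavidin-binding peptide (SBP) and EGFP. The SBP is listed in the catalogue fields but not annotated separately in the feature table, and the depositor notes that the tagging is cytoplasmic. An SV40 polyadenylation signal terminates the transcript.

In the RUSH principle, binding of SBP to the streptavidin hook holds the EGFP-labelled Golgin-84 in the ER. Adding biotin competes for streptavidin and releases the reporter, so that a synchronized wave of trafficking from the ER can be followed by fluorescence imaging across a population of cells.
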