Addgene plasmid #65303: Str-Ii_SBP-EGFP-Golgin84
Purpose: synchronize trafficking of Golgin-84 from the ER (RUSH system)
Depositing lab: Franck Perez. Depositing organization: Institut Curie. Publication: Synchronization of secretory protein traffic in populations of cells. Boncompain G, Divoux S, Gareil N, de Forges H, Lescure A, Latreche L, Mercanti V, Jollivet F, Raposo G, Perez F. Nat Methods. 2012 Mar 11;9(5):493-8. doi: 10.1038/nmeth.1928. PubMed 22406856.
Backbone
  Vector backbone: pIRESneo3
  Backbone manufacturer: Clontech
  Vector type: Mammalian Expression
Growth in bacteria
  Bacterial resistance: Ampicillin, 100 μg/mL
  Growth temperature: 37°C
  Growth strain: DH5alpha
  Copy number: High Copy
Gene/Insert
  Gene/Insert name: Golgin-84 (alt name: GOLGA5)
  Species: H. sapiens (human)
  GenBank ID: AAH23021.1
  Entrez Gene: GOLGA5 (a.k.a. GOLIM5, RFG5, ret-II)
  Promoter: CMV
  Tag / fusion protein: Streptavidin Binding Protein (SBP) (N terminal on insert); EGFP (N terminal on insert)
  Cloning method: Unknown
  Sequencing primers: 5′ EGFP-C; 3′ SV40pA-R
Terms and licenses: Academic/Nonprofit Terms; Industry Terms: Not Available to Industry
Depositor comments: cytoplasmic tagging
How to cite: Str-Ii_SBP-EGFP-Golgin84 was a gift from Franck Perez (Addgene plasmid # 65303 ; http://n2t.net/addgene:65303 ; RRID:Addgene_65303)
