>Addgene plasmid #65303 | Str-Ii_SBP-EGFP-Golgin84 | addgene partial sequence | sequence record 115711 | IRES-F 5'-TGGCTCTCCTCAAGCGTATT-3'
ATTGTATGGGATCTGATCTGGGGCCTCGGTGCACATGCTTTACATGTGTTTAGTCGAGGTTAAAAAAACG
TCTAGGCCCCCCGAACCACGGGGACGTGGTTTTCCTTTGAAAAACACGATGATAAGCTTGCCACAACCCG
GGAGGCGCGCCAAATTGCGAATTCCATGGACGAGAAGACCACTGGTTGGCGAGGTGGACACGTTGTTGAA
GGACTGGCTGGGGAACTTGAACAACTTCGTGCACGACTGGAGCATCACCCACAAGGTCAACGTGAACCAC
CTGCAGGTGTGAGCAAGGGCGAGGAGCTGTTCACCGGGGTGGTGCCCATCCTGGTCGAGCTGGACGGCGA
CGTAAACGGCCACAAGTTCAGCGTGTCCGGCGAGGGCGAGGGCGATGCCACCTACGGCAAGCTGACCCTG
AAGTTCATCTGCACCACCGGCAAGCTGCCCGTGCCCTGGCCCACCCTCGTGACCACCCTGACCTACGGCG
TGCAGTGCTTCAGCCGCTACCCCGACCACATGAAGCAGCACGACTTCTTCAAGTCCGCCATGCCCGAAGG
CTACGTCCAGGAGCGCACCATCTTCTTCAAGGACGACGGCAACTACAAGACCCGCGCCGAGGTGAAGTTC
GAGGGCGACACCCTGGTGAACCGCATCGAGCTGAAGGGCATCGACTTCAAGGAGGACGGCAACATCCTGG
GGCACAAGCTGGAGTACAACTACAACAGCCACAACGTCTATATCAT
