>Addgene plasmid #65303 | Str-Ii_SBP-EGFP-Golgin84 | addgene partial sequence | sequence record 115712 | SV40pA-R 5'-GAAATTTGTGATGCTATTGC-3'
TTGCATTCATTTTATGTTTCAGGTTCAGGGGGAGGTGTGGGAGGTTTTTTAAAGCAAGTAAAACCTCTAC
AAATGTGGTATGGCTGATTATGATCAGTTATCTAGAGTTAATTAATTGGCCCTCGAGGCCTCATTTGCCA
TATGGTTGGTCGTGGTGCATTTCTGGTGTGTAAGTCAACAGAACAATCATGACCCAGAGGTGAAGCAAAG
CCATATATATAATTACAAAAACTCGCGCTATGGGGTATCTTCGGAGAAAAATTCCCAGGCGAATACTAAA
CTGATCAATTGAACTAGCAGCTTTGCGAACTTTTCCGTACATTCCTGCCAGATTAGTTTCTGTGTCATTA
AAAAGAACAGGAACATTTCGCAGACGAGTGCCTTCACCATTGTCAATTCCAGACATATTAATCGAAGACC
CATTACTACTACTTCCAGAGGCGGAGTTCATCTGCTGTTCGAGGCGCTCCAGTTGAAAGACCAGGGAGTT
CTTTTCTGTGCTGAGACTCTCCAGCATGGTCTGTTTCTGGATGAGAGTCTCTGTTAGCTGATGGAGTCGA
TTTTCTAACTCAGACTGACTGCTATTGCTTAAAGTTTTATTGGTAAGCTGATTCCTGAGTTTTTGAATTT
CTTCGTCTCGATCTTTAATTCTGCTTTGCAATGTGTTCTTTGTTCGATAAAGATCTTCTTCTATATAGTG
GAACTCCTGCTTCAGTCGCTCCAGTTCTGTCTCTAG
