>Addgene plasmid #65303 | Str-Ii_SBP-EGFP-Golgin84 | addgene partial sequence | sequence record 116642 | EGFP-C 5'-CATGGTCCTGCTGGAGTTCGTG-3'
CCGGCCTTCTTGGTTTGTTGATCTTGCTGGAAAGGCAGAAGATCTTTTAAACCGAGTTGATCAAGGGGCT
GCAACAGCTCTCAGTAGGAAAGACAATGCCAGCAACATATATAGCAAAAATACTGACTATACTGAACTTC
ACCAGCAAAATACAGATTTGATATATCAGACTGGACCTAAATCTACGTATATTTCATCAGCAGGTGATAA
CATTCGAAATCAAAAAGCCACCATCTTAGCTGGCACTGCAAATGTGAAAGTAGGATCTCGGACACCAGTA
GAGGCCTCTCATCCTGTTGAAAATGCATCTGTTCCTAGGCCTTCATCCCATTTTGTGCGAAGAAAAAAGT
CAGAACCTGATGATGAGCTGCTGTTTGATTTTCTTAATAGTTCACAGAAGGAGCCTACCGGGAGGGTGGA
AATCAGAAAGGAAAAAGGCAAGACACCTGTCTTTCAGAGCTCTCAGACATCAAGTGTCAGTTCTGTGAAC
CCCAGTGTAACCACCATCAAAACCATTGAAGAAAATTCTTTTGGGAGCCAAACCCACGAAGCTGCCAGTA
ACTCAGATTCTAGCCATGAAGGTCAAGAGGAATCTTCAAAGGAAAATGTGTCATCAAATGCTGCCTGCCC
TGACCACACCCCAACACCTAATGATGATGGCAAATCACATGAACTGTCTAACCTTCGACTGGAGAATCAG
CTGCTGA
